Addgene plasmid #1096: pJC25SUP35
Depositing lab: Susan Lindquist. Depositing organization: Whitehead Institute for Biomedical Research. Publication: Self-seeded fibers formed by Sup35, the protein determinant of [PSI+], a heritable prion-like factor of S. cerevisiae. Glover JR, Kowal AS, Schirmer EC, Patino MM, Liu JJ, Lindquist S. Cell 1997 May 30;89(5):811-9. 10.1016/S0092-8674(00)80264-0 PubMed 9182769.
Backbone
  Vector backbone: pJC25
  Backbone manufacturer: J. Clos & Brandau, 1994
  Vector type: Bacterial Expression
Growth in bacteria
  Bacterial resistance: Ampicillin, 100 μg/mL
  Growth temperature: 37°C
  Growth strain: DH5alpha
  Copy number: Unknown
Gene/Insert
  Gene/Insert name: SUP35
  Species: S. cerevisiae (budding yeast)
  Insert size (bp): 2055
  GenBank ID: AY553990
  Entrez Gene: SUP35 (a.k.a. YDR172W, GST1, PNM2, SAL3, SUF12, SUP2, SUP36)
  Cloning method: Restriction Enzyme; 5′ cloning site NdeI (not destroyed); 3′ cloning site BamHI (not destroyed)
  Sequencing primers: 5′ n/a
Resource information
  A portion of this plasmid was derived from a plasmid made by: Ter-Avanesyan et al., 1993
Terms and licenses: Academic/Nonprofit Terms; Industry Terms: Not Available to Industry
How to cite: pJC25SUP35 was a gift from Susan Lindquist (Addgene plasmid # 1096 ; http://n2t.net/addgene:1096 ; RRID:Addgene_1096)
