[The description below was written by a language model from this plasmid's Addgene catalogue record.]
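Description:
pJC25SUP35 is a bacterial expression plasmid built on the pJC25 backbone and carrying the SUP35 gene of Saccharomyces cerevisiae. It is propagated in E. coli under ampicillin selection. The record lists its copy number as unknown and gives no details of the origin of replication, the promoter driving expression, or any fusion tags, and no feature table is available to fill these in. The SUP35 insert is about 2.06 kb, consistent with the full-length open reading frame, and was cloned between NdeI and BamHI sites, both of which remain intact. NdeI at the 5′ junction usually means that the start codon of the gene lies within the restriction site, so that translation starts at the native first residue, although the record does not say this explicitly. Part of the plasmid is noted as being derived from an earlier SUP35 construct made by another group.

SUP35 (also known as YDR172W, GST1, SAL3, SUP2 and other aliases) encodes the yeast translation termination factor eRF3. This protein is the determinant of [PSI+], a heritable prion-like element in budding yeast. The associated publication concerns self-seeded fibre formation by Sup35, so the construct was evidently intended for producing recombinant Sup35 protein in bacteria for in vitro work. Such work would include purification, examining the protein's assembly into amyloid-like fibres, and testing how preformed fibres seed further conversion. The plasmid is not designed for expression in yeast, as the record lists no yeast origin or marker.
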