>Addgene plasmid #1096 | pJC25SUP35 | addgene partial sequence | sequence record 16571 | T7 5'-TAATACGACTCACTATAGGG-3'
GGATTCAAACCAAGGCAACAATCAGCAAAACTACCAGCAATACAGCCAGAACGGTAACCAACAACAAGGT
AACAACAGATACCAAGGTTATCAAGCTTACAATGCTCAAGCCCAACCTGCAGGTGGGTACTACCAAAATT
ACCAAGGTTATTCTGGGTACCAACAAGGTGGCTATCAACAGTACAATCCCGACGCCGGTTACCAGCAACA
GTATAATCCTCAAGGAGGCTATCAACAGTACAATCCTCAAGGCGGTTATCAGCAGCAATTCAATCCACAA
GGTGGCCGTGGAAATTACAAAAACTTCAACTACAATAACAATTTGCAAGGATATCAAGCTGGTTTCCAAC
CACAGTCTCAAGGTATGTCTTTGAACGACTTTCAAAAGCAACAAAAGCAGGCCGCTCCCAAACCAAAGAA
GACTTTGAAGCTTGTCTCCAGTTCCGGTATCAAGTTGGCCAATGCTACCAAGAAGGTTGGCACAAAACCT
GCCGAATCTGATAAGAAAGAGGAAGAGAAGTCTGCTGAAACCAAAGAACCAACTAAAGAGCCAACAAAGG
TCGAAGAACCAGTTAAAAAGGAGGAGAAACCAGTCCAG
